>Addgene plasmid #141817 | TFORF1354 | addgene full sequence | sequence record 391048 | Addgene NGS Result
TTAATGTAGTCTTATGCAATACTCTTGTAGTCTTGCAACATGGTAACGATGAGTTAGCAACATGCCTTAC
AAGGAGAGAAAAAGCACCGTGCATGCCGATTGGTGGAAGTAAGGTGGTACGATCGTGCCTTATTAGGAAG
GCAACAGACGGGTCTGACATGGATTGGACGAACCACTGAATTGCCGCATTGCAGAGATATTGTATTTAAG
TGCCTAGCTCGATACATAAACGGGTCTCTCTGGTTAGACCAGATCTGAGCCTGGGAGCTCTCTGGCTAAC
TAGGGAACCCACTGCTTAAGCCTCAATAAAGCTTGCCTTGAGTGCTTCAAGTAGTGTGTGCCCGTCTGTT
GTGTGACTCTGGTAACTAGAGATCCCTCAGACCCTTTTAGTCAGTGTGGAAAATCTCTAGCAGTGGCGCC
CGAACAGGGACTTGAAAGCGAAAGGGAAACCAGAGGAGCTCTCTCGACGCAGGACTCGGCTTGCTGAAGC
GCGCACGGCAAGAGGCGAGGGGCGGCGACTGGTGAGTACGCCAAAAATTTTGACTAGCGGAGGCTAGAAG
GAGAGAGATGGGTGCGAGAGCGTCAGTATTAAGCGGGGGAGAATTAGATCGCGATGGGAAAAAATTCGGT
TAAGGCCAGGGGGAAAGAAAAAATATAAATTAAAACATATAGTATGGGCAAGCAGGGAGCTAGAACGATT
CGCAGTTAATCCTGGCCTGTTAGAAACATCAGAAGGCTGTAGACAAATACTGGGACAGCTACAACCATCC
CTTCAGACAGGATCAGAAGAACTTAGATCATTATATAATACAGTAGCAACCCTCTATTGTGTGCATCAAA
GGATAGAGATAAAAGACACCAAGGAAGCTTTAGACAAGATAGAGGAAGAGCAAAACAAAAGTAAGACCAC
CGCACAGCAAGCGGCCGCTGATCTTCAGACCTGGAGGAGGAGATATGAGGGACAATTGGAGAAGTGAATT
ATATAAATATAAAGTAGTAAAAATTGAACCATTAGGAGTAGCACCCACCAAGGCAAAGAGAAGAGTGGTG
CAGAGAGAAAAAAGAGCAGTGGGAATAGGAGCTTTGTTCCTTGGGTTCTTGGGAGCAGCAGGAAGCACTA
TGGGCGCAGCGTCAATGACGCTGACGGTACAGGCCAGACAATTATTGTCTGGTATAGTGCAGCAGCAGAA
CAATTTGCTGAGGGCTATTGAGGCGCAACAGCATCTGTTGCAACTCACAGTCTGGGGCATCAAGCAGCTC
CAGGCAAGAATCCTGGCTGTGGAAAGATACCTAAAGGATCAACAGCTCCTGGGGATTTGGGGTTGCTCTG
GAAAACTCATTTGCACCACTGCTGTGCCTTGGAATGCTAGTTGGAGTAATAAATCTCTGGAACAGATTTG
GAATCACACGACCTGGATGGAGTGGGACAGAGAAATTAACAATTACACAAGCTTAATACACTCCTTAATT
GAAGAATCGCAAAACCAGCAAGAAAAGAATGAACAAGAATTATTGGAATTAGATAAATGGGCAAGTTTGT
GGAATTGGTTTAACATAACAAATTGGCTGTGGTATATAAAATTATTCATAATGATAGTAGGAGGCTTGGT
AGGTTTAAGAATAGTTTTTGCTGTACTTTCTATAGTGAATAGAGTTAGGCAGGGATATTCACCATTATCG
TTTCAGACCCACCTCCCAACCCCGAGGGGACCCATGCATTGCATCTCAATTAGTCAGCAACCAGGTGTGG
AAAGTCCCCAGGCTCCCCAGCAGGCAGAAGTATGCAAAGCATGCGTCTCAATTAGTCAGCAACCATAGTC
CCGCCCCTAACTCCGCCCATCCCGCCCCTAACTCCGCCCAGTTCCGCCCATTCTCCGCCCCATGGCTGAC
TAATTTTTTTTATTTATGCAGAGGCCGAGGCCGCCTCGGCCTCTGAGCTATTCCAGAAGTAGTGAGGAGG
CTTTTTTGGAGGCCTAGGCTTTTGCAAAAAGCTTTCTAGAGGTACCACCGGAGCTTACCATGACCGAGTA
CAAGCCCACGGTGCGCCTCGCCACCCGCGACGACGTCCCCAGGGCCGTACGCACCCTCGCCGCCGCGTTC
GCCGACTACCCCGCCACGCGCCACACCGTCGATCCGGACCGCCACATCGAGCGGGTCACCGAGCTGCAAG
AACTCTTCCTCACGCGCGTCGGGCTCGACATCGGCAAGGTGTGGGTCGCGGACGACGGCGCCGCCGTGGC
GGTCTGGACCACGCCGGAGAGCGTCGAAGCGGGGGCGGTGTTCGCCGAGATCGGCCCGCGCATGGCCGAG
TTGAGCGGTTCCCGGCTGGCCGCGCAGCAACAGATGGAAGGCCTCCTGGCGCCGCACCGGCCCAAGGAGC
CCGCGTGGTTCCTGGCCACCGTCGGCGTCTCGCCCGACCACCAGGGCAAGGGTCTGGGCAGCGCCGTCGT
GCTCCCCGGAGTGGAGGCGGCCGAGCGCGCCGGGGTGCCCGCCTTCCTGGAGACCTCCGCGCCCCGCAAC
CTCCCCTTCTACGAGCGGCTCGGCTTCACCGTCACCGCCGACGTCGAGGTGCCCGAAGGACCGCGCACCT
GGTGCATGACCCGCAAGCCCGGTGCCAGTTAACGAATTCTAGATCTTGAGACAAATGGCAGTATTCATCC
ACAATTTTAAAAGAAAAGGGGGGATTGGGGGGTACAGTGCAGGGGAAAGAATAGTAGACATAATAGCAAC
AGACATACAAACTAAAGAATTACAAAAACAAATTACAAAAATTCAAAATTTTCGGGTTTATTACAGGGAC
AGCAGAGATCCACTTTGGCGCCGGCTCGAGGCCTGCAGGTGCAAAGATGGATAAAGTTTTAAACAGAGAG
GAATCTTTGCAGCTAATGGACCTTCTAGGTCTTGAAAGGAGTGGGAATTGGCTCCGGTGCCCGTCAGTGG
GCAGAGCGCACATCGCCCACAGTCCCCGAGAAGTTGGGGGGAGGGGTCGGCAATTGAACCGGTGCCTAGA
GAAGGTGGCGCGGGGTAAACTGGGAAAGTGATGTCGTGTACTGGCTCCGCCTTTTTCCCGAGGGTGGGGG
AGAACCGTATATAAGTGCAGTAGTCGCCGTGAACGTTCTTTTTCGCAACGGGTTTGCCGCCAGAACACAG
GTAAGTGCCGTGTGTGGTTCCCGCGGGCCTGGCCTCTTTACGGGTTATGGCCCTTGCGTGCCTTGAATTA
CTTCCACCTGGCTGCAGTACGTGATTCTTGATCCCGAGCTTCGGGTTGGAAGTGGGTGGGAGAGTTCGAG
GCCTTGCGCTTAAGGAGCCCCTTCGCCTCGTGCTTGAGTTGAGGCCTGGCCTGGGCGCTGGGGCCGCCGC
GTGCGAATCTGGTGGCACCTTCGCGCCTGTCTCGCTGCTTTCGATAAGTCTCTAGCCATTTAAAATTTTT
GATGACCTGCTGCGACGCTTTTTTTCTGGCAAGATAGTCTTGTAAATGCGGGCCAAGATCTGCACACTGG
TATTTCGGTTTTTGGGGCCGCGGGCGGCGACGGGGCCCGTGCGTCCCAGCGCACATGTTCGGCGAGGCGG
GGCCTGCGAGCGCGGCCACCGAGAATCGGACGGGGGTAGTCTCAAGCTGGCCGGCCTGCTCTGGTGCCTG
GCCTCGCGCCGCCGTGTATCGCCCCGCCCTGGGCGGCAAGGCTGGCCCGGTCGGCACCAGTTGCGTGAGC
GGAAAGATGGCCGCTTCCCGGCCCTGCTGCAGGGAGCTCAAAATGGAGGACGCGGCGCTCGGGAGAGCGG
GCGGGTGAGTCACCCACACAAAGGAAAAGGGCCTTTCCGTCCTCAGCCGTCGCTTCATGTGACTCCACGG
AGTACCGGGCGCCGTCCAGGCACCTCGATTAGTTCTCGAGCTTTTGGAGTACGTCGTCTTTAGGTTGGGG
GGAGGGGTTTTATGCGATGGAGTTTCCCCACACTGAGTGGGTGGAGACTGAAGTTAGGCCAGCTTGGCAC
TTGATGTAATTCTCCTTGGAATTTGCCCTTTTTGAGTTTGGATCTTGGTTCATTCTCAAGCCTCAGACAG
TGGTTCAAAGTTTTTTTCTTCCATTTCAGGTGTCGTGAGGCTAGCACCGCCACCATGCGTCCAATGCGAA
TTTTTGTGAATGATGACCGCCATGTGATGGCAAAGCATTCTTCCGTTTATCCAACACAAGAGGAGCTGGA
GGCAGTCCAGAACATGGTGTCCCACACGGAGCGGGCGCTCAAAGCTGTGTCCGACTGGATAGACGAGCAG
GAAAAGGGTAGCAGCGAGCAGGCAGAGTCCGATAACATGGATGTGCCCCCAGAGGACGACAGTAAAGAAG
GGGCTGGGGAACAGAAGACGGAGCACATGACCAGAACCCTGCGGGGAGTGATGCGGGTGGGCCTGGTGGC
AAAGGGCCTCCTACTCAAGGGGGACTTGGATCTGGAGCTGGTGCTGCTGTGTAAGGAGAAGCCCACAACC
GCCCTCCTGGACAAGGTGGCCGACAACCTGGCCATCCAGCTTGCTGCTGTAACAGAAGACAAGTACGAAA
TACTGCAATCTGTCGACGATGCTGCGATTGTGATAAAAAACACAAAAGAGCCTCCATTGTCCCTGACCAT
CCACCTGACATCCCCTGTTGTCAGAGAAGAAATGGAGAAAGTATTAGCTGGAGAAACGCTATCAGTCAAC
GACCCCCCGGACGTTCTGGACAGGCAGAAATGCCTTGCTGCCTTGGCGTCCCTCCGACACGCCAAGTGGT
TCCAGGCCAGAGCCAACGGGCTGAAGTCTTGTGTCATTGTGATCCGGGTCTTGAGGGACCTGTGCACTCG
CGTGCCCACCTGGGGTCCCCTCCGAGGCTGGCCTCTCGAGCTCCTGTGTGAGAAATCCATTGGCACGGCC
AACAGACCGATGGGTGCTGGCGAGGCCCTGCGGAGAGTGCTGGAGTGCCTGGCGTCGGGCATCGTGATGC
CAGATGGTTCTGGCATTTATGACCCTTGTGAAAAAGAAGCCACTGATGCTATTGGGCATCTAGACAGACA
GCAACGGGAAGATATCACACAGAGTGCGCAGCACGCACTGCGGCTCGCTGCCTTCGGCCAGCTCCATAAA
GTCCTAGGCATGGACCCTCTGCCTTCCAAGATGCCCAAGAAACCAAAGAATGAAAACCCAGTGGACTACA
CCGTTCAGATCCCACCAAGCACCACCTATGCCATTACGCCCATGAAACGCCCAATGGAGGAGGACGGGGA
GGAGAAGTCGCCCAGCAAAAAGAAGAAGAAGATTCAGAAGAAAGAGGAGAAGGCAGAGCCCCCCCAGGCT
ATGAATGCCCTGATGCGGTTGAACCAGCTGAAGCCAGGGCTGCAGTACAAGCTGGTGTCCCAGACTGGGC
CCGTCCATGCCCCCATCTTTACCATGTCTGTGGAGGTTGATGGCAATTCATTCGAGGCCTCTGGGCCCTC
CAAAAAGACGGCCAAGCTGCACGTGGCCGTTAAGGTGTTACAGGACATGGGCTTGCCGACGGGTGCTGAA
GGCAGGGACTCGAGCAAGGGGGAGGACTCGGCTGAGGAGACCGAGGCGAAGCCAGCAGTGGTGGCCCCTG
CCCCAGTGGTAGAAGCTGTCTCCACCCCTAGTGCGGCCTTTCCCTCAGATGCCACTGCCGAGAACGTAAA
ACAGCAGGGGCCGATC
[210 nt withheld, positions 5687-5896]
GACACCCCTCTCGCCCTTGATGCCAACAAAAAGAAGAGAGCCCCAGTACCCGTCAGAGGGGGACCGAAAT
TTGCTGCTAAGCCACATAACCCTGGCTTCGGCATGGGAGGCCCCATGCACAACGAAGTGCCCCCACCCCC
CAACCTTCGAGGGCGGGGAAGAGGCGGGAGCATCCGGGGACGAGGGCGCGGGCGAGGATTTGGTGGCGCC
AACCATGGAGGCTACATGAATGCCGGTGCTGGGTATGGAAGCTATGGGTACGGAGGCAACTCGGCGACAG
CAGGCTACAGTCAGTTCTACAGCAACGGAGGGCATTCTGGGAATGCCAGTGGCGGTGGCGGCGGGGGCGG
TGGTGGCTCCTCCGGCTATGGCTCCTACTACCAAGGTGACAACTACAACTCACCGGTGCCCCCAAAACAC
GCTGGGAAGAAGCAGCCGCACGGGGGCCAGCAGAAGCCCTCCTACGGCTCGGGCTACCAGTCCCACCAGG
GCCAGCAGCAGTCCTACAACCAGAGCCCCTACAGCAACTATGGCCCTCCACAGGGCAAGCAGAAAGGCTA
TAACCATGGACAAGGCAGCTACTCCTACTCGAACTCCTACAACTCTCCCGGGGGCGGGGGCGGATCCGAC
TACAACTACGAGAGCAAATTCAACTACAGTGGTAGTGGAGGCCGAAGCGGCGGGAACAGCTACGGCTCAG
GCGGGGCATCCTACAACCCAGGGTCACACGGGGGCTACGGCGGAGGTTCTGGGGGCGGCTCCTCATACCA
AGGCAAACAAGGAGGCTACTCACAGTCGAACTACAACTCCCCGGGGTCCGGCCAGAACTACAGTGGCCCT
CCCAGCTCCTACCAGTCCTCACAAGGCGGCTATGGCAGAAACGCAGACCACAGCATGAACTACCAGTACA
GATAGTAATGAACTAGTCCGTAACTTGAAAGTATTTCGATTTCTTGGCTTTATATATCTTGTGGAAAGGA
CGACCGCCTACGCTCGCATGTGTATCAACGCGTTAAGTCGACAATCAACCTCTGGATTACAAAATTTGTG
AAAGATTGACTGGTATTCTTAACTATGTTGCTCCTTTTACGCTATGTGGATACGCTGCTTTAATGCCTTT
GTATCATGCTATTGCTTCCCGTATGGCTTTCATTTTCTCCTCCTTGTATAAATCCTGGTTGCTGTCTCTT
TATGAGGAGTTGTGGCCCGTTGTCAGGCAACGTGGCGTGGTGTGCACTGTGTTTGCTGACGCAACCCCCA
CTGGTTGGGGCATTGCCACCACCTGTCAGCTCCTTTCCGGGACTTTCGCTTTCCCCCTCCCTATTGCCAC
GGCGGAACTCATCGCCGCCTGCCTTGCCCGCTGCTGGACAGGGGCTCGGCTGTTGGGCACTGACAATTCC
GTGGTGTTGTCGGGGAAATCATCGTCCTTTCCTTGGCTGCTCGCCTGTGTTGCCACCTGGATTCTGCGCG
GGACGTCCTTCTGCTACGTCCCTTCGGCCCTCAATCCAGCGGACCTTCCTTCCCGCGGCCTGCTGCCGGC
TCTGCGGCCTCTTCCGCGTCTTCGCCTTCGCCCTCAGACGAGTCGGATCTCCCTTTGGGCCGCCTCCCCG
CGTCGACTTTAAGACCAATGACTTACAAGGCAGCTGTAGATCTTAGCCACTTTTTAAAAGAAAAGGGGGG
ACTGGAAGGGCTAATTCACTCCCAACGAAGACAAGATCTGCTTTTTGCTTGTACTGGGTCTCTCTGGTTA
GACCAGATCTGAGCCTGGGAGCTCTCTGGCTAACTAGGGAACCCACTGCTTAAGCCTCAATAAAGCTTGC
CTTGAGTGCTTCAAGTAGTGTGTGCCCGTCTGTTGTGTGACTCTGGTAACTAGAGATCCCTCAGACCCTT
TTAGTCAGTGTGGAAAATCTCTAGCAGTACGTATAGTAGTTCATGTCATCTTATTATTCAGTATTTATAA
CTTGCAAAGAAATGAATATCAGAGAGTGAGAGGAACTTGTTTATTGCAGCTTATAATGGTTACAAATAAA
GCAATAGCATCACAAATTTCACAAATAAAGCATTTTTTTCACTGCATTCTAGTTGTGGTTTGTCCAAACT
CATCAATGTATCTTATCATGTCTGGCTCTAGCTATCCCGCCCCTAACTCCGCCCATCCCGCCCCTAACTC
CGCCCAGTTCCGCCCATTCTCCGCCCCATGGCTGACTAATTTTTTTTATTTATGCAGAGGCCGAGGCCGC
CTCGGCCTCTGAGCTATTCCAGAAGTAGTGAGGAGGCTTTTTTGGAGGCCTAGGGACGTACCCAATTCGC
CCTATAGTGAGTCGTATTACGCGCGCTCACTGGCCGTCGTTTTACAACGTCGTGACTGGGAAAACCCTGG
CGTTACCCAACTTAATCGCCTTGCAGCACATCCCCCTTTCGCCAGCTGGCGTAATAGCGAAGAGGCCCGC
ACCGATCGCCCTTCCCAACAGTTGCGCAGCCTGAATGGCGAATGGG
[124 nt withheld, positions 8393-8516]
C
[91 nt withheld, positions 8518-8608]
A
[49 nt withheld, positions 8610-8658]
CCTTTGACGTTGGAGTCCACGTTCTTT
[37 nt withheld, positions 8686-8722]
ACCCTATCTCGGTCTATTCTTTTGATTTATAAGGGATTTTGCCGATTTCGGCCTATTGGTTAAAAAATGA
GCTGATTTAACAAAAATTTAACGCGAATTTTAACAAAATATTAACGCTTACAATTTAGGTGGCACTTTTC
GGGGAAATGTGCGCGGAACCCCTATTTGTTTATTTTTCTAAATACATTCAAATATGTATCCGCTCATGAG
ACAATAACCCTGATAAATGCTTCAATAATATTGAAAAAGGAAGAGTATGAGTATTCAACATTTCCGTGTC
GCCCTTATTCCCTTTTTTGCGGCATTTTGCCTTCCTGTTTTTGCTCACCCAGAAACGCTGGTGAAAGTAA
AAGATGCTGAAGATCAGTTGGGTGCACGAGTGGGTTACATCGAACTGGATCTCAACAGCGGTAAGATCCT
TGAGAGTTTTCGCCCCGAAGAACGTTTTCCAATGATGAGCACTTTTAAAGTTCTGCTATGTGGCGCGGTA
TTATCCCGTATTGACGCCGGGCAAGAGCAACTCGGTCGCCGCATACACTATTCTCAGAATGACTTGGTTG
AGTACTCACCAGTCACAGAAAAGCATCTTACGGATGGCATGACAGTAAGAGAATTATGCAGTGCTGCCAT
AACCATGAGTGATAACACTGCGGCCAACTTACTTCTGACAACGATCGGAGGACCGAAGGAGCTAACCGCT
TTTTTGCACAACATGGGGGATCATGTAACTCGCCTTGATCGTTGGGAACCGGAGCTGAATGAAGCCATAC
CAAACGACGAGCGTGACACCACGATGCCTGTAGCAATGGCAACAACGTTGCGCAAACTATTAACTGGCGA
ACTACTTACTCTAGCTTCCCGGCAACAATTAATAGACTGGATGGAGGCGGATAAAGTTGCAGGACCACTT
CTGCGCTCGGCCCTTCCGGCTGGCTGGTTTATTGCTGATAAATCTGGAGCCGGTGAGCGTGGGTCTCGCG
GTATCATTGCAGCACTGGGGCCAGATGGTAAGCCCTCCCGTATCGTAGTTATCTACACGACGGGGAGTCA
GGCAACTATGGATGAACGAAATAGACAGATCGCTGAGATAGGTGCCTCACTGATTAAGCATTGGTAACTG
TCAGACCAAGTTTACTCATATATACTTTAGATTGATTTAAAACTTCATTTTTAATTTAAAAGGATCTAGG
TGAAGATCCTTTTTGATAATCTCATGACCAAAATCCCTTAACGTGAGTTTTCGTTCCACTGAGCGTCAGA
CCCCGTAGAAAAGATCAAAGGATCTTCTTGAGATCCTTTTTTTCTGCGCGTAATCTGCTGCTTGCAAACA
AAAAAACCACCGCTACCAGCGGTGGTTTGTTTGCCGGATCAAGAGCTACCAACTCTTTTTCCGAAGGTAA
CTGGCTTCAGCAGAGCGCAGATACCAAATACTGTTCTTCTAGTGTAGCCGTAGTTAGGCCACCACTTCAA
GAACTCTGTAGCACCGCCTACATACCTCGCTCTGCTAATCCTGTTACCAGTGGCTGCTGCCAGTGGCGAT
AAGTCGTGTCTTACCGGGTTGGACTCAAGACGATAGTTACCGGATAAGGCGCAGCGGTCGGGCTGAACGG
GGGGTTCGTGCACACAGCCCAGCTTGGAGCGAACGACCTACACCGAACTGAGATACCTACAGCGTGAGCT
ATGAGAAAGCGCCACGCTTCCCGAAGGGAGAAAGGCGGACAGGTATCCGGTAAGCGGCAGGGTCGGAACA
GGAGAGCGCACGAGGGAGCTTCCAGGGGGAAACGCCTGGTATCTTTATAGTCCTGTCGGGTTTCGCCACC
TCTGACTTGAGCGTCGATTTTTGTGATGCTCGTCAGGGGGGCGGAGCCTATGGAAAAACGCCAGCAACGC
GGCCTTTTTACGGTTCCTGGCCTTTTGCTGGCCTTTTGCTCACATGTTCTTTCCTGCGTTATCCCCTGAT
TCTGTGGATAACCGTATTACCGCCTTTGAGTGAGCTGATACCGCTCGCCGCAGCCGAACGACCGAGCGCA
GCGAGTCAGTGAGCGAGGAAGCGGAAGAGCGCCCAATACGCAAACCGCCTCTCCCCGCGCGTTGGCCGAT
TCATTAATGCAGCTGGCACGACAGGTTTCCCGACTGGAAAGCGGGCAGTGAGCGCAACGCAATTAATGTG
AGTTAGCTCACTCATTAGGCACCCCAGGCTTTACACTTTATGCTTCCGGCTCGTATGTTGTGTGGAATTG
TGAGCGGATAACAATTTCACACAGGAAACAGCTATGACCATGATTACGCCAAGCGCGCAATTAACCCTCA
CTAAAGGGAACAAAAGCTGGAGCTGCAAGC
Features (pLannotate 1.2.2; 31 found; start..end, strand, type, name):
      5..231     +  promoter       RSV promoter: Rous sarcoma virus enhancer/promoter
    232..412     +  LTR            5' LTR (truncated): truncated 5' long terminal repeat (LTR) from HIV-1
    459..584     +  misc_feature   HIV-1 Ψ: packaging signal of human immunodeficiency virus type 1
    568..931     +  CDS            HIV-1 gag (fragment): gag protein from human immunodeficiency virus 1; gag
   1077..1310    +  misc_feature   RRE: The Rev response element (RRE) of HIV-1 allows for Rev-dependent mRNA export from the nucleus to the cytoplasm.
   1687..1713    +  CDS            Rev (fragment): human immunodeficiency virus 1 (HIV-1) Rev protein; rev; enhances nuclear export of unspliced and incompletely spliced viral mRNAs
   1720..1743    +  promoter       SV40 promoter (fragment): SV40 early promoter
   1744..1815    +  promoter       SV40 promoter (fragment): SV40 enhancer and early promoter
   1839..1974    +  rep_origin     SV40 ori: SV40 origin of replication
   2020..2616    +  CDS            PuroR (fragment): puromycin N-acetyltransferase; pac from Streptomyces; confers resistance to puromycin
   2665..2782    +  misc_feature   cPPT/CTS: central polypurine tract and central termination sequence of HIV-1
   2847..2913    +  CDS            small t antigen (fragment): SV40 (simian virus 40) small t antigen
   2920..4098    +  promoter       EF-1α promoter: strong constitutive promoter for human elongation factor EF-1α
   4115..6808    +  CDS            ILF3 (sequence partly withheld): ILF3_HUMAN - Also known as DRBF, MPHOSPH4, NF90. Experimental evidence at protein level: Swiss-Prot protein existence level 1. RNA-binding protein that plays an essential role in the biogenesis of circular RNAs (circRNAs) which are produced by back- splicing circularization of pre-mRNAs. Within the nucleus, promotes circRNAs processing by stabilizing the regulatory elements residing in the flanking introns of the circularized exons. Plays thereby a role in the back-splicing of a subset of circRNAs (PubMed:28625552). As a consequence, participates in a wide range of transcriptional and post- tr
   6824..6877    +  promoter       U6 promoter (fragment): RNA polymerase III promoter for human U6 snRNA
   6919..7507    +  misc_feature   WPRE: woodchuck hepatitis virus posttranscriptional regulatory element
   7558..7577    +  misc_feature   cPPT/CTS (fragment): central polypurine tract and central termination sequence of HIV-1
   7579..7812    +  LTR            3' LTR (ΔU3): self-inactivating 3' long terminal repeat (LTR) from HIV-1
   7890..8011    +  polyA_signal   SV40 poly(A) signal: SV40 polyadenylation signal
   8051..8186    +  rep_origin     SV40 ori: SV40 origin of replication
   8207..8225    -  promoter       T7 promoter: promoter for bacteriophage T7 RNA polymerase
   8233..8388    +  CDS            lacZα (fragment): LacZα fragment of β-galactosidase; lacZ fragment
   8393..8821    +  rep_origin     f1 ori (sequence partly withheld): f1 bacteriophage origin of replication; arrow indicates direction of (+) strand synthesis
   8874..8978    +  promoter       AmpR promoter: bla
   8979..9839    +  CDS            AmpR: β-lactamase; bla; confers resistance to ampicillin, carbenicillin, and related antibiotics
  10010..10598   +  rep_origin     ori: high-copy-number ColE1/pMB1/pBR322/pUC origin of replication
  10781..10873   +  CDS            lacI (fragment): lac repressor; lacI; The lac repressor binds to the lac operator to inhibit transcription in E. coli. This inhibition can be relieved by adding lactose or isopropyl-β-D-thiogalactopyranoside (IPTG).
  10886..10907   +  protein_bind   CAP binding site: CAP binding activates transcription in the presence of cAMP. E. coli catabolite activator protein
  10922..10952   +  promoter       lac promoter: promoter for the E. coli lac operon
  10956..10978   +  protein_bind   lac operator (fragment): The lac repressor binds to the lac operator to inhibit transcription in E. coli. This inhibition can be relieved by adding lactose or isopropyl-β-D-thiogalactopyranoside (IPTG). lac repressor encoded by lacI
  11021..11039   +  promoter       T3 promoter: promoter for bacteriophage T3 RNA polymerase
