[The description below was written by a language model from this plasmid's Addgene catalogue record and pLannotate feature annotations shown in this document.]
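Description:
TFORF1354 is a lentiviral mammalian expression plasmid built on the pLX_TRC317 backbone, belonging to a barcoded collection of transcription factor open reading frames. It carries human ILF3 (also known as NF90/NF110), an RNA-binding protein. The sequenced record is about 11.1 kb. In bacteria it is maintained by a high-copy ColE1/pUC-type origin and selected with ampicillin through the β-lactamase gene. An f1 origin and remnants of a lac/lacZα cloning region with T7 and T3 promoters are also present in the backbone. The depositor warns that the plasmid may recombine during propagation, a common problem with LTR-containing vectors.

The viral portion has a third-generation, self-inactivating layout. An RSV promoter drives a truncated HIV-1 5' LTR, followed by the Ψ packaging signal with a gag fragment, the RRE for Rev-dependent nuclear export of the genomic RNA, a cPPT/CTS element, and a ΔU3 3' LTR followed by an SV40 polyadenylation signal. Between the LTRs lie two expression units. An SV40 early promoter drives puromycin N-acetyltransferase for selecting transduced cells, and the strong constitutive EF-1α promoter drives the ILF3 coding sequence. A WPRE lies downstream to enhance transcript stability and expression. According to the catalogue entry, each ORF in the collection is paired with a unique 24-bp barcode. The feature table does not annotate this barcode, so its exact position is not stated; a short U6 promoter fragment is called between the ORF and the WPRE.

The construct is intended for stable ILF3 overexpression after lentiviral delivery. It suits pooled screens in particular, such as directed-differentiation studies, where barcode sequencing identifies which transcription factor each cell received.
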