Addgene plasmid #141817: TFORF1354
Purpose: Lentiviral vector for overexpressing transcription factor ORFs with unique 24-bp barcodes. Barcodes facilitate identification of transcription factors in pooled screens.
Depositing lab: Feng Zhang. Depositing organization: Broad Institute. Publication: A transcription factor atlas of directed differentiation. Joung J, Ma S, Tay T, Geiger-Schuller KR, Kirchgatterer PC, Verdine VK, Guo B, Arias-Garcia MA, Allen WE, Singh A, Kuksenko O, Abudayyeh OO, Gootenberg JS, Fu Z, Macrae RK, Buenrostro JD, Regev A, Zhang F. Cell. 2023 Jan 5;186(1):209-229.e26. doi: 10.1016/j.cell.2022.11.026. PubMed 36608654.
Backbone
  Vector backbone: pLX_TRC317
  Backbone manufacturer: Broad Institute Genetic Perturbation Platform
  Backbone size w/o insert (bp): 8264
  Vector type: Mammalian Expression, Lentiviral
  Selectable markers: Puromycin
Growth in bacteria
  Bacterial resistance: Ampicillin, 100 μg/mL
  Growth temperature: 37°C
  Growth strain: NEB Stable
  Copy number: High Copy
Gene/Insert
  Gene/Insert name: ILF3
  Species: H. sapiens (human)
  Insert size (bp): 2798
  Entrez Gene: ILF3 (a.k.a. CBTF, DRBF, DRBP76, MMP4, MPHOSPH4, MPP4, MPP4110, NF-AT-90, NF110, NF110b, NF90, NF90a, NF90b, NF90c, NF90ctv, NFAR, NFAR-1, NFAR-2, NFAR110, NFAR2, NFAR90, TCP110, TCP80)
  Promoter: EF1a
  Cloning method: Unknown
  Sequencing primers: 5′ GGGTGGAGACTGAAGTTAGGCCAG; 3′ CACATAGCGTAAAAGGAGCAACATAG
Terms and licenses: Academic/Nonprofit Terms; Industry Terms: Not Available to Industry
Depositor comments: NM_017620,XM_017026763,XM_011527984,ENST00000449870,ENST00000588657 . The transcription factor ORF portion of this plasmid was synthesized by Genewiz. Please test multiple small colonies in case of plasmid recombination. To make this collection available in a timely manner, a portion of this collection was not fully sequenced by Addgene. If an Addgene verified full plasmid sequence is not available, please contact us prior to placing an order to request the full sequence.
How to cite: TFORF1354 was a gift from Feng Zhang (Addgene plasmid # 141817 ; http://n2t.net/addgene:141817 ; RRID:Addgene_141817)
