>Addgene plasmid #141817 | TFORF1354 | depositor partial sequence | sequence record 277588 | Insert
ACCGCCACCATGCGTCCAATGCGAATTTTTGTGAATGATGACCGCCATGTGATGGCAAAGCATTCTTCCG
TTTATCCAACACAAGAGGAGCTGGAGGCAGTCCAGAACATGGTGTCCCACACGGAGCGGGCGCTCAAAGC
TGTGTCCGACTGGATAGACGAGCAGGAAAAGGGTAGCAGCGAGCAGGCAGAGTCCGATAACATGGATGTG
CCCCCAGAGGACGACAGTAAAGAAGGGGCTGGGGAACAGAAGACGGAGCACATGACCAGAACCCTGCGGG
GAGTGATGCGGGTGGGCCTGGTGGCAAAGGGCCTCCTACTCAAGGGGGACTTGGATCTGGAGCTGGTGCT
GCTGTGTAAGGAGAAGCCCACAACCGCCCTCCTGGACAAGGTGGCCGACAACCTGGCCATCCAGCTTGCT
GCTGTAACAGAAGACAAGTACGAAATACTGCAATCTGTCGACGATGCTGCGATTGTGATAAAAAACACAA
AAGAGCCTCCATTGTCCCTGACCATCCACCTGACATCCCCTGTTGTCAGAGAAGAAATGGAGAAAGTATT
AGCTGGAGAAACGCTATCAGTCAACGACCCCCCGGACGTTCTGGACAGGCAGAAATGCCTTGCTGCCTTG
GCGTCCCTCCGACACGCCAAGTGGTTCCAGGCCAGAGCCAACGGGCTGAAGTCTTGTGTCATTGTGATCC
GGGTCTTGAGGGACCTGTGCACTCGCGTGCCCACCTGGGGTCCCCTCCGAGGCTGGCCTCTCGAGCTCCT
GTGTGAGAAATCCATTGGCACGGCCAACAGACCGATGGGTGCTGGCGAGGCCCTGCGGAGAGTGCTGGAG
TGCCTGGCGTCGGGCATCGTGATGCCAGATGGTTCTGGCATTTATGACCCTTGTGAAAAAGAAGCCACTG
ATGCTATTGGGCATCTAGACAGACAGCAACGGGAAGATATCACACAGAGTGCGCAGCACGCACTGCGGCT
CGCTGCCTTCGGCCAGCTCCATAAAGTCCTAGGCATGGACCCTCTGCCTTCCAAGATGCCCAAGAAACCA
AAGAATGAAAACCCAGTGGACTACACCGTTCAGATCCCACCAAGCACCACCTATGCCATTACGCCCATGA
AACGCCCAATGGAGGAGGACGGGGAGGAGAAGTCGCCCAGCAAAAAGAAGAAGAAGATTCAGAAGAAAGA
GGAGAAGGCAGAGCCCCCCCAGGCTATGAATGCCCTGATGCGGTTGAACCAGCTGAAGCCAGGGCTGCAG
TACAAGCTGGTGTCCCAGACTGGGCCCGTCCATGCCCCCATCTTTACCATGTCTGTGGAGGTTGATGGCA
ATTCATTCGAGGCCTCTGGGCCCTCCAAAAAGACGGCCAAGCTGCACGTGGCCGTTAAGGTGTTACAGGA
CATGGGCTTGCCGACGGGTGCTGAAGGCAGGGACTCGAGCAAGGGGGAGGACTCGGCTGAGGAGACCGAG
GCGAAGCCAGCAGTGGTGGCCCCTGCCCCAGTGGTAGAAGCTGTCTCCACCCCTAGTGCGGCCTTTCCCT
CAGATGCCACTGCCGAGAACGTAAAACAGCAGGGGCCGATC
[210 nt withheld, positions 1582-1791]
GACACCCCTCTCGCCCTTGATGCCAACAAAAAGAAGAGAGCCCCAGTACCCGTCAGAGGGGGACCGAAAT
TTGCTGCTAAGCCACATAACCCTGGCTTCGGCATGGGAGGCCCCATGCACAACGAAGTGCCCCCACCCCC
CAACCTTCGAGGGCGGGGAAGAGGCGGGAGCATCCGGGGACGAGGGCGCGGGCGAGGATTTGGTGGCGCC
AACCATGGAGGCTACATGAATGCCGGTGCTGGGTATGGAAGCTATGGGTACGGAGGCAACTCGGCGACAG
CAGGCTACAGTCAGTTCTACAGCAACGGAGGGCATTCTGGGAATGCCAGTGGCGGTGGCGGCGGGGGCGG
TGGTGGCTCCTCCGGCTATGGCTCCTACTACCAAGGTGACAACTACAACTCACCGGTGCCCCCAAAACAC
GCTGGGAAGAAGCAGCCGCACGGGGGCCAGCAGAAGCCCTCCTACGGCTCGGGCTACCAGTCCCACCAGG
GCCAGCAGCAGTCCTACAACCAGAGCCCCTACAGCAACTATGGCCCTCCACAGGGCAAGCAGAAAGGCTA
TAACCATGGACAAGGCAGCTACTCCTACTCGAACTCCTACAACTCTCCCGGGGGCGGGGGCGGATCCGAC
TACAACTACGAGAGCAAATTCAACTACAGTGGTAGTGGAGGCCGAAGCGGCGGGAACAGCTACGGCTCAG
GCGGGGCATCCTACAACCCAGGGTCACACGGGGGCTACGGCGGAGGTTCTGGGGGCGGCTCCTCATACCA
AGGCAAACAAGGAGGCTACTCACAGTCGAACTACAACTCCCCGGGGTCCGGCCAGAACTACAGTGGCCCT
CCCAGCTCCTACCAGTCCTCACAAGGCGGCTATGGCAGAAACGCAGACCACAGCATGAACTACCAGTACA
GATAGTAATGAACTAGTCCGTAACTTGAAAGTATTTCGATTTCTTGGCTTTATATATCTTGTGGAAAGGA
CGACCGCCTACGCTCGCATGTGTATCA
