>Addgene plasmid #141817 | TFORF1354 | depositor partial sequence | sequence record 277589 | Barcode
CCGCCTACGCTCGCATGTGTATCA
